>Addgene plasmid #223330 | MT2 | addgene full sequence | sequence record 455593 | Addgene NGS Result
TTACTTATCGTCATCGTCCTTGTAATCGATGTCGTGATCCTTATAGTCTCCATCATGGTCTTTGTAGTCC
ATGGTACCGGATCCACTAGTTCAGAGCTGCTTTCGGTATCTCACGAAGGCCCAAACTGCTACCAGGGTAA
GGGCAAACACTGGCAGCAGCACCACAGCTACAGGAACTCCACTAGGCTCTCCGTCGCCTCGATGCCGCGG
CTTGTACAGCTCGTCCATGCCGAGAGTGATCCCGGCGGCGGTCACGAACTCCAGCAGGACCATGTGATCG
CGCTTCTCGTTGGGGTCTTTGCTCAGGGCGGACTGGGTGCTCAGGTAGTGGTTGTCGGGCAGCAGCACGG
GGCCGTCGCCGATGGGGGTGTTCTGCTGGTAGTGGTCGGCGAGCTGCACGCTGCCGTCCTCGATGTTGTG
GCGGATCTTGAAGTTCACCTTGATGCCGTTCTTCTGCTTGTCGGCCATGATATAGACGTTGTGGCTGTTG
TAGTTGTACTCCAGCTTGTGCCCCAGGATGTTGCCGTCCTCCTTGAAGTCGATGCCCTTCAGCTCGATGC
GGTTCACCAGGGTGTCGCCCTCGAACTTCACCTCGGCGCGGGTCTTGTAGTTGCCGTCGTCCTTGAAGAA
GATGGTGCGCTCCTGGACGTAGCCTTCGGGCATGGCGGACTTGAAGAAGTCGTGCTGCTTCATGTGGTCG
GGGTAGCGGCTGAAGCACTGCACGCCGTAGGTCAGGGTGGTCACGAGGGTGGGCCAGGGCACGGGCAGCT
TGCCGGTGGTGCAGATGAACTTCAGGGTCAGCTTGCCGTAGGTGGCATCGCCCTCGCCCTCGCCGGACAC
GCTGAACTTGTGGCCGTTTACGTCGCCGTCCAGCTCGACCAGGATGGGCACCACCCCGGTGAACAGCTCC
TCGCCCTTGCTCACCTTTTCGGCAGACCGCAGACTGATTTCTCCGCCCATCCAGGGTTTGATAACTCCGT
CCTGTTCCAGCAGCAGGGCTCCCTGTTTATCAATCCCCCGGCTAATCCCGAAAATCTCTTTGTCCCCAAT
GATCAGCTTCACGGGTCTATTGATGAAGTTATCCAGCTTCTCCCACCGTGGCAGATATGGAGCCAGGCCT
TCCTGCTCGAACAGTTCCAGGGCTGCCCGCAGCTCTCGGATCAGCGTAGCGGCCAGAGTATTCCTGTCCA
GGTTAATCCCTGCTTCCTGCAGTGTGATCCAGCCCTGATTGACCACGCTTTCCTCCACGCGCCTCATAGC
CACGTTAATCCCGGCGCCAATGACGATCTGTGCAGCATCGCCTGTTATTCCGGCCAGCTCCACCAGGATG
CCTGCCAGCTTTCTATCCTGCAGATACAGGTCATTGGGCCATTTGACTCGCACCTTGTCTGCTCCCAGCT
TTCGCAGCGCTTCTGCCATGACAATTCCGATGACCGGGCCCAGGCCGATTGCTGCTGGTCCCCGCTTCAG
GCGCCAAAACATACTCAGGTACAGGTTAGCTCCAAAAGGAGAGAACCATTTCCTCCCTCTGCTTCCTCTC
CCTGCCTGCTGATATTCTGCAATGCAAGCATCCCCACTCTTCAGCTCGCCGATTCGATCCAGCAGGTACT
GATTGGTGGAGTCGACCACAGGCAGGACTGCCACGCTCCCGCCGTCCAGCTGTCCCAGAATCTGTTTAGC
GTTCAGCAGCGGGATAGGCTCGGGCAGAGAGTAGCCCTTTCCGGGCACGGTGAACACGTCCACGCCCCAG
TCGCGCAGAGTCTGAATGTGCTTGTTGATAGCGGCCCTGGACATGCCCAGGGTTTCTCCCAGCTGTTCGC
CACTATGGAACTCGCCATTAGCCAGGAGAGCGATCAGCTTCAGAGGCACAGTATTGTCTTTCATGCCGCT
CCCTCCAGCATAATCAGGCACATCATAAGGGTATCCGGCGCTGCCAGCGTAGTCAGGCACATCATAGGGG
TAGGATCCTGTGCCGGCGTAATCAGGCACGTCATAGGGATACATAAGCTTTCTAGAGTCGATTTGGTGTA
TCGAGATTGGTTATGAAATTCAGATGCTAGTGTAATGTATTGGTAATTTGGGAAGATATAATAGGAAGCA
AGGCTATTTATCCATTTCTGAAAAGGCGAAATGGCGTCACCGCGAGCGTCACGCGCATTCCGTTCTTGCT
GTAAAGCGTTGTTTGGTACACTTTTGACTAGCGAGGCTTGGCGTGTCAGCGTATCTATTCAAAAGTCGTT
AATGGCTGCGGATCAAGAAAAAGTTGGAATAGAAACAGAATACCCGCGAAATTCAGGCCCGGTTGCCATG
TCCTACACGCCGAAATAAACGACCAAATTAGTAGAAAAATAAAAACTGACTCGGATACTTACGTCACGTC
TTGCGCACTGATTTGAAAAATCTCCCTCGATCGAGAAAGAGATCAATGTTGAGCTGCTTCAAAAGCAATG
GGATTGACCAGCTCGCGGATCCTACAGGCCAAATTCGCTCTTAGCCGTACAATATTACTCACCGGTGCGA
TGCCCCCCATCGTAGGTGAAGGTGGAAATTAATGATCCATCTTGAGACCACAGGCCCACAACAGCTACCA
GTTTCCTCAAGGGTCCACCAAAAACGTAAGCGCTTACGTACATGGTCGATAAGAAAAGGCAATTTGTAGA
TGTTAACATCCAACGTCGCTTTCAGGGATCCTACAGGCCAAATTCGCTCTTAGCCGTACAATATTACTCA
CCGGTGCGATGCCCCCCATCGTAGGTGAAGGTGGAAATTAATGATCCATCTTGAGACCACAGGCCCACAA
CAGCTACCAGTTTCCTCAAGGGTCCACCAAAAACGTAAGCGCTTACGTACATGGTCGATAAGAAAAGGCA
ATTTGTAGATGTTAACATCCAACGTCGCTTTCAGGGATCCGCGAGCTTATCGATACCGTGGCACTGGCCG
TCGTTTTACAACGTCGTGACTGGGAAAACCCTGGCGTTACCCAACTTAATCGCCTTGCAGCACATCCCCC
TTTCGCCAGCTGGCGTAATAGCGAAGAGGCCCGCACCGATCGCCCTTCCCAACAGTTGCGCAGCCTGAAT
GGCGAATGCTAGAGCAGCTTGAGCTTGGATCAGATTGTCGTTTCCCGCCTTCAGTTTAAACTATCAGTGT
TTGACAGGATATATTGGCGGGTAAACCTAAGAGAAAAGAGCGTTTATTAGAATAATCGGATATTTAAAAG
GGCGTGAAAAGGTTTATCCGTTCGTCCATTTGTATGTGCATGCCAACCACAGGGTTCCCCTCGGGATCAA
AGTACTTTGATCCAACCCCTCCGCTGCTATAGTGCAGTCGGCTTCTGACGTTCAGTGCAGCCGTCTTCTG
AAAACGACATGTCGCACAAGTCCTAAGTTACGCGACAGGCTGCCGCCCTGCCCTTTTCCTGGCGTTTTCT
TGTCGCGTGTTTTAGTCGCATAAAGTAGAATACTTGCGACTAGAACCGGAGACATTACGCCATGAACAAG
AGCGCCGCCGCTGGCCTGCTGGGCTATGCCCGCGTCAGCACCGACGACCAGGACTTGACCAACCAACGGG
CCGAACTGCACGCGGCCGGCTGCACCAAGCTGTTTTCCGAGAAGATCACCGGCACCAGGCGCGACCGCCC
GGAGCTGGCCAGGATGCTTGACCACCTACGCCCTGGCGACGTTGTGACAGTGACCAGGCTAGACCGCCTG
GCCCGCAGCACCCGCGACCTACTGGACATTGCCGAGCGCATCCAGGAGGCCGGCGCGGGCCTGCGTAGCC
TGGCAGAGCCGTGGGCCGACACCACCACGCCGGCCGGCCGCATGGTGTTGACCGTGTTCGCCGGCATTGC
CGAGTTCGAGCGTTCCCTAATCATCGACCGCACCCGGAGCGGGCGCGAGGCCGCCAAGGCCCGAGGCGTG
AAGTTTGGCCCCCGCCCTACCCTCACCCCGGCACAGATCGCGCACGCCCGCGAGCTGATCGACCAGGAAG
GCCGCACCGTGAAAGAGGCGGCTGCACTGCTTGGCGTGCATCGCTCGACCCTGTACCGCGCACTTGAGCG
CAGCGAGGAAGTGACGCCCACCGAGGCCAGGCGGCGCGGTGCCTTCCGTGAGGACGCATTGACCGAGGCC
GACGCCCTGGCGGCCGCCGAGAATGAACGCCAAGAGGAACAAGCATGAAACCGCACCAGGACGGCCAGGA
CGAACCGTTTTTCATTACCGAAGAGATCGAGGCGGAGATGATCGCGGCCGGGTACGTGTTCGAGCCGCCC
GCGCACGTCTCAACCGTGCGGCTGCATGAAATCCTGGCCGGTTTGTCTGATGCCAAGCTGGCGGCCTGGC
CGGCCAGCTTGGCCGCTGAAGAAACCGAGCGCCGCCGTCTAAAAAGGTGATGTGTATTTGAGTAAAACAG
CTTGCGTCATGCGGTCGCTGCGTATATGATGCGATGAGTAAATAAACAAATACGCAAGGGGAACGCATGA
AGGTTATCGCTGTACTTAACCAGAAAGGCGGGTCAGGCAAGACGACCATCGCAACCCATCTAGCCCGCGC
CCTGCAACTCGCCGGGGCCGATGTTCTGTTAGTCGATTCCGATCCCCAGGGCAGTGCCCGCGATTGGGCG
GCCGTGCGGGAAGATCAACCGCTAACCGTTGTCGGCATCGACCGCCCGACGATTGACCGCGACGTGAAGG
CCATCGGCCGGCGCGACTTCGTAGTGATCGACGGAGCGCCCCAGGCGGCGGACTTGGCTGTGTCCGCGAT
CAAGGCAGCCGACTTCGTGCTGATTCCGGTGCAGCCAAGCCCTTACGACATATGGGCCACCGCCGACCTG
GTGGAGCTGGTTAAGCAGCGCATTGAGGTCACGGATGGAAGGCTACAAGCGGCCTTTGTCGTGTCGCGGG
CGATCAAAGGCACGCGCATCGGCGGTGAGGTTGCCGAGGCGCTGGCCGGGTACGAGCTGCCCATTCTTGA
GTCCCGTATCACGCAGCGCGTGAGCTACCCAGGCACTGCCGCCGCCGGCACAACCGTTCTTGAATCAGAA
CCCGAGGGCGACGCTGCCCGCGAGGTCCAGGCGCTGGCCGCTGAAATTAAATCAAAACTCATTTGAGTTA
ATGAGGTAAAGAGAAAATGAGCAAAAGCACAAACACGCTAAGTGCCGGCCGTCCGAGCGCACGCAGCAGC
AAGGCTGCAACGTTGGCCAGCCTGGCAGACACGCCAGCCATGAAGCGGGTCAACTTTCAGTTGCCGGCGG
AGGATCACACCAAGCTGAAGATGTACGCGGTACGCCAAGGCAAGACCATTACCGAGCTGCTATCTGAATA
CATCGCGCAGCTACCAGAGTAAATGAGCAAATGAATAAATGAGTAGATGAATTTTAGCGGCTAAAGGAGG
CGGCATGGAAAATCAAGAACAACCAGGCACCGACGCCGTGGAATGCCCCATGTGTGGAGGAACGGGCGGT
TGGCCAGGCGTAAGCGGCTGGGTTGCCTGCCGGCCCTGCAATGGCACTGGAACCCCCAAGCCCGAGGAAT
CGGCGTGAGCGGTCGCAAACCATCCGGCCCGGTACAAATCGGCGCGGCGCTGGGTGATGACCTGGTGGAG
AAGTTGAAGGCCGCGCAGGCCGCCCAGCGGCAACGCATCGAGGCAGAAGCACGCCCCGGTGAATCGTGGC
AAGCGGCCGCTGATCGAATCCGCAAAGAATCCCGGCAACCGCCGGCAGCCGGTGCGCCGTCGATTAGGAA
GCCGCCCAAGGGCGACGAGCAACCAGATTTTTTCGTTCCGATGCTCTATGACGTGGGCACCCGCGATAGT
CGCAGCATCATGGACGTGGCCGTTTTCCGTCTGTCGAAGCGTGACCGACGAGCTGGCGAGGTGATCCGCT
ACGAGCTTCCAGACGGGCACGTAGAGGTTTCCGCAGGGCCGGCCGGCATGGCCAGTGTGTGGGATTACGA
CCTGGTACTGATGGCGGTTTCCCATCTAACCGAATCCATGAACCGATACCGGGAAGGGAAGGGAGACAAG
CCCGGCCGCGTGTTCCGTCCACACGTTGCGGACGTACTCAAGTTCTGCCGGCGAGCCGATGGCGGAAAGC
AGAAAGACGACCTGGTAGAAACCTGCATTCGGTTAAACACCACGCACGTTGCCATGCAGCGTACGAAGAA
GGCCAAGAACGGCCGCCTGGTGACGGTATCCGAGGGTGAAGCCTTGATTAGCCGCTACAAGATCGTAAAG
AGCGAAACCGGGCGGCCGGAGTACATCGAGATCGAGCTAGCTGATTGGATGTACCGCGAGATCACAGAAG
GCAAGAACCCGGACGTGCTGACGGTTCACCCCGATTACTTTTTGATCGATCCCGGCATCGGCCGTTTTCT
CTACCGCCTGGCACGCCGCGCCGCAGGCAAGGCAGAAGCCAGATGGTTGTTCAAGACGATCTACGAACGC
AGTGGCAGCGCCGGAGAGTTCAAGAAGTTCTGTTTCACCGTGCGCAAGCTGATCGGGTCAAATGACCTGC
CGGAGTACGATTTGAAGGAGGAGGCGGGGCAGGCTGGCCCGATCCTAGTCATGCGCTACCGCAACCTGAT
CGAGGGCGAAGCATCCGCCGGTTCCTAATGTACGGAGCAGATGCTAGGGCAAATTGCCCTAGCAGGGGAA
AAAGGTCGAAAAGGTCTCTTTCCTGTGGATAGCACGTACATTGGGAACCCAAAGCCGTACATTGGGAACC
GGAACCCGTACATTGGGAACCCAAAGCCGTACATTGGGAACCGGTCACACATGTAAGTGACTGATATAAA
AGAGAAAAAAGGCGATTTTTCCGCCTAAAACTCTTTAAAACTTATTAAAACTCTTAAAACCCGCCTGGCC
TGTGCATAACTGTCTGGCCAGCGCACAGCCGAAGAGCTGCAAAAAGCGCCTACCCTTCGGTCGCTGCGCT
CCCTACGCCCCGCCGCTTCGCGTCGGCCTATCGCGGCCGCTGGCCGCTCAAAAATGGCTGGCCTACGGCC
AGGCAATCTACCAGGGCGCGGACAAGCCGCGCCGTCGCCACTCGACCGCCGGCGCCCACATCAAGGCACC
CTGCCTCGCGCGTTTCGGTGATGACGGTGAAAACCTCTGACACATGCAGCTCCCGGAGACGGTCACAGCT
TGTCTGTAAGCGGATGCCGGGAGCAGACAAGCCCGTCAGGGCGCGTCAGCGGGTGTTGGCGGGTGTCGGG
GCGCAGCCATGACCCAGTCACGTAGCGATAGCGGAGTGTATACTGGCTTAACTATGCGGCATCAGAGCAG
ATTGTACTGAGAGTGCACCATATGCGGTGTGAAATACCGCACAGATGCGTAAGGAGAAAATACCGCATCA
GGCGCTCTTCCGCTTCCTCGCTCACTGACTCGCTGCGCTCGGTCGTTCGGCTGCGGCGAGCGGTATCAGC
TCACTCAAAGGCGGTAATACGGTTATCCACAGAATCAGGGGATAACGCAGGAAAGAACATGTGAGCAAAA
GGCCAGCAAAAGGCCAGGAACCGTAAAAAGGCCGCGTTGCTGGCGTTTTTCCATAGGCTCCGCCCCCCTG
ACGAGCATCACAAAAATCGACGCTCAAGTCAGAGGTGGCGAAACCCGACAGGACTATAAAGATACCAGGC
GTTTCCCCCTGGAAGCTCCCTCGTGCGCTCTCCTGTTCCGACCCTGCCGCTTACCGGATACCTGTCCGCC
TTTCTCCCTTCGGGAAGCGTGGCGCTTTCTCATAGCTCACGCTGTAGGTATCTCAGTTCGGTGTAGGTCG
TTCGCTCCAAGCTGGGCTGTGTGCACGAACCCCCCGTTCAGCCCGACCGCTGCGCCTTATCCGGTAACTA
TCGTCTTGAGTCCAACCCGGTAAGACACGACTTATCGCCACTGGCAGCAGCCACTGGTAACAGGATTAGC
AGAGCGAGGTATGTAGGCGGTGCTACAGAGTTCTTGAAGTGGTGGCCTAACTACGGCTACACTAGAAGGA
CAGTATTTGGTATCTGCGCTCTGCTGAAGCCAGTTACCTTCGGAAAAAGAGTTGGTAGCTCTTGATCCGG
CAAACAAACCACCGCTGGTAGCGGTGGTTTTTTTGTTTGCAAGCAGCAGATTACGCGCAGAAAAAAAGGA
TCTCAAGAAGATCCTTTGATCTTTTCTACGGGGTCTGACGCTCAGTGGAACGAAAACTCACGTTAAGGGA
TTTTGGTCATGCATTCTAGGGAAGGTGCGAACAAGTCCCTGATATGAGATCATGTTTGTCATCTGGAGCC
ATAGAACAGGGTTCATC
[978 nt withheld, positions 8278-9255]
TAAAAACTGGGGATAACGCCTTAAATGGCGAAGAAACGGTCTAAATAGGCTGATTCAAGGCATTTACGGG
AGAAAAAATCGGCTCAAACATGAAGAAATGAAATGACTGAGTCAGCCGAGAAGAATTTCCCCGCTTATTC
GCACCTTCCCTAGGTACTAAAACAATTCATCCAGTAAAATATAATATTTTATTTTCTCCCAATCAGGCTT
GATCCCCAGTAAGTCAAAAAATAGCTCGACATACTGTTCTTCCCCGATATCCTCCCTGATCGACCGGACG
CAGAAGGCAATGTCATACCACTTGTCCGCCCTGCCGCTTCTCCCAAGATCAATAAAGCCACTTACTTTGC
CATCTTTCACAAAGATGTTGCTGTCTCCCAGGTCGCCGTGGGAAAAGACAAGTTCCTCTTCGGGCTTTTC
CGTCTTTAAAAAATCATACAGCTCGCGCGGATCTTTAAATGGAGTGTCTTCTTCCCAGTTTTCGCAATCC
ACATCGGCCAGATCGTTATTCAGTAAGTAATCCAATTCGGCTAAGCGGCTGTCTAAGCTATTCGTATAGG
GACAATCCGATATGTCGATGGAGTGAAAGAGCCTGATGCACTCCGCATACAGCTCGATAATCTTTTCAGG
GCTTTGTTCATCTTCATACTCTTCCGAGCAAAGGACGCCATCGGCCTCACTCATGAGCAGATTGCTCCAG
CCATCATGCCGTTCAAAGTGCAGGACCTTTGGAACAGGCAGCTTTCCTTCCAGCCATAGCATCATGTCCT
TTTCCCGTTCCACATCATAGGTGGTCCCTTTATACCGGCTGTCCGTCATTTTTAAATATAGGTTTTCATT
TTCTCCCACCAGCTTATATACCTTAGCAGGAGACATTCCTTCCGTATCTTTTACGCAGCGGTATTTTTCG
ATCAGTTTTTTCAATTCCGGTGATATTCTCATTTTAGCCATTTATTATTTCCTTCCTCTTTTCTACAGTA
TTTAAAGATACCCCAAGAAGCTAATTATAACAAGACGAACTCCAATTCACTGTTCCTTGCATTCTAAAAC
CTTAAATACCAGAAAACAGCTTTTTCAAAGTTGTTTTCAAAGTTGGCGTATAACATAGTATCGACGGAGC
CGATTTTGAAACCGCGGTGATCACAGGCAGCAACGCTCTGTCATCGTTACAATCAACATGCTACCCTCCG
CGAGATCATCCGTGTTTCAAACCCGGCAGCTTAGTTGCCGTTCTTCCGAATAGCATCGGTAACATGAGCA
AAGTCTGCCGCCTTACAACGGCTCTCCCGCTGACGCCGTCCCGGACTGATGGGCTGCCTGTATCGAGTGG
TGATTTTGTGCCGAGCTGCCGGTCGGGGAGCTGTTGGCTGGCTGGTGGCAGGATATATTGTGGTGTAAAC
AAATTGACGCTTAGACAACTTAATAACACATTGCGGACGTTTTTAATGTACTGAATTAACGCCGAATTAA
TTCGGGGGATCTGGATTTTAGTACTGGATTTTGGTTTTAGGAATTAGAAATTTTATTGATAGAAGTATTT
TACAAATACAAATACATACTAAGGGTTTCTTATATGCTCAACACATGAGCGAAACCCTATAGGAACCCTA
ATTCCCTTATCTGGGAACTACTCACACATTATTATGGAGAAACTCGAGCTTGTCGATCGACAGATCCCGG
TCGGCATCTACTCTATTTCTTTGCCCTCGGACGAGTGCTGGGGCGTCGGTTTCCACTATCGGCGAGTACT
TCTACACAGCCATCGGTCCAGACGGCCGCGCTTCTGCGGGCGATTTGTGTACGCCCGACAGTCCCGGCTC
CGGATCGGACGATTGCGTCGCATCGACCCTGCGCCCAAGCTGCATCATCGAAATTGCCGTCAACCAAGCT
CTGATAGAGTTGGTCAAGACCAATGCGGAGCATATACGCCCGGAGTCGTGGCGATCCTGCAAGCTCCGGA
TGCCTCCGCTCGAAGTAGCGCGTCTGCTGCTCCATACAAGCCAACCACGGCCTCCAGAAGAAGATGTTGG
CGACCTCGTATTGGGAATCCCCGAACATCGCCTCGCTCCAGTCAATGACCGCTGTTATGCGGCCATTGTC
CGTCAGGACATTGTTGGAGCCGAAATCCGCGTGCACGAGGTGCCGGACTTCGGGGCAGTCCTCGGCCCAA
AGCATCAGCTCATCGAGAGCCTGCGCGACGGACGCACTGACGGTGTCGTCCATCACAGTTTGCCAGTGAT
ACACATGGGGATCAGCAATCGCGCATATGAAATCACGCCATGTAGTGTATTGACCGATTCCTTGCGGTCC
GAATGGGCCGAACCCGCTCGTCTGGCTAAGATCGGCCGCAGCGATCGCATCCATAGCCTCCGCGACCGGT
TGTAGAACAGCGGGCAGTTCGGTTTCAGGCAGGTCTTGCAACGTGACACCCTGTGAACGGCGGGAGATGC
AATAGGTCAGGCTCTCGCTAAACTCCCCAATGTCAAGCACTTCCGGAATCGGGAGCGCGGCCGATGCAAA
GTGCCGATAAACATAACGATCTTTGTAGAAACCATCGGCGCAGCTATTTACCCGCAGGACATATCCACGC
CCTCCTACATCGAAGCTGAAAGCACGAGATTCTTCGCCCTCCGAGAGCTGCATCAGGTCGGAGACGCTGT
CGAACTTTTCGATCAGAAACTTCTCGACAGACGTCGCGGTGAGTTCAGGCTTTTTCATATCTCATTGCCC
CCCGGATCTGCGAAAGCTCGAGAGAGATAGATTTGTAGAGAGAGACTGGTGATTTCAGCGTGTCCTCTCC
AAATGAAATGAACTTCCTTATATAGAGGAAGGGTCTTGCGAAGGATAGTGGGATTGTGCGTCATCCCTTA
CGTCAGTGGAGATATCACATCAATCCACTTGCTTTGAAGACGTGGTTGGAACGTCTTCTTTTTCCACGAT
GCTCCTCGTGGGTGGGGGTCCATCTTTGGGACCACTGTCGGCAGAGGCATCTTGAACGATAGCCTTTCCT
TTATCGCAATGATGGCATTTGTAGGTGCCACCTTCCTTTTCTACTGTCCTTTTGATGAAGTGACAGATAG
CTGGGCAATGGAATCCGAGGAGGTTTCCCGATATTACCCTTTGTTGAAAAGTCTCAATAGCCCTTTGGTC
TTCTGAGACTGTATCTTTGATATTCTTGGAGTAGACGAGAGTGTCGTGCTCCACCATGTTGGCAAGCTGC
TCTAGCCAATACGCAAACCGCCTCTCCCCGCGCGTTGGCCGATTCATTAATGCAGCTGGCACGACAGGTT
TCCCGACTGGAAAGCGGGCAGTGAGCGCAACGCAATTAATGTGAGTTAGCTCACTCATTAGGCACCCCAG
GCTTTACACTTTATGCTTCCGGCTCGTATGTTGTGTGGAATTGTGAGCGGATAACAATTTCACACAGGAA
ACAGCTATGACATGATTACGAATTCCCGATCTAGTAACATAGATGACACCGCGCGCGATAATTTATCCTA
GTTTGCGCGCTATATTTTGTTTTCTATCGCGTATTAAATGTATAATTGCGGGACTCTAATCATAAAAACC
CATCTCATAAATAACGTCATGCATTACATGTTAATTATTACATGCTTAACGTAATTCAACAGAAATTATA
TGATAATCATCGCAAGACCGGCAACAGGATTCAATCTTAAGAAACTTTATTGCCAAATGTTTGAACGATC
GGGGAAATTCGAGCTC
Features (pLannotate 1.2.2; 27 found; start..end, strand, type, name):
     94..204     -  CDS            Synj2bp (fragment): SYJ2B_RAT - Also known as Omp25. Experimental evidence at protein level: Swiss-Prot protein existence level 1. Regulates endocytosis of activin type 2 receptor kinases through the Ral/RALBP1-dependent pathway and may be involved in suppression of activin-induced signal transduction. From Rattus norvegicus (Rat).
    211..924     -  CDS            EGFP: EGFP is a basic (constitutively fluorescent) green fluorescent protein published in 1996, derived from Aequorea victoria. It is reported to be a rapidly-maturing weak dimer with moderate acid sensitivity.
    925..1884    -  CDS            TurboID: mutant of the E. coli biotin ligase BioID engineered for improved catalytic efficiency (Branon et al., 2018)
   1979..2001    -  CDS            3xHA (fragment): three tandem HA epitope tags
   2019..2399    -  promoter       MAS promoter: mannopine synthase promoter (Velten et al., 1984)
   2932..3086    +  CDS            lacZα (fragment): LacZα fragment of β-galactosidase; lacZ fragment
   3152..3176    +  misc_feature   RB T-DNA repeat: right border repeat from nopaline C58 T-DNA
   3516..3917    +  CDS            Y4CG_SINFN (fragment): Protein inferred from homology: Swiss-Prot protein existence level 3. From Sinorhizobium fredii (strain NBRC 101917 / NGR234).
   4477..5106    +  CDS            pVS1 StaA: stability protein from the Pseudomonas plasmid pVS1 (Heeb et al., 2000)
   5535..6608    +  CDS            pVS1 RepA: replication protein from the Pseudomonas plasmid pVS1 (Heeb et al., 2000)
   6674..6868    +  rep_origin     pVS1 oriV: origin of replication for the Pseudomonas plasmid pVS1 (Heeb et al., 2000)
   7071..7110    +  CDS            rop (fragment): Rop protein, which maintains plasmids at low copy number; rop
   7212..7352    +  misc_feature   bom: basis of mobility region from pBR322
   7538..8126    -  rep_origin     ori: high-copy-number ColE1/pMB1/pBR322/pUC origin of replication
   8211..8279    -  CDS            yghO (fragment) (sequence partly withheld): YGHO_ECOLI - Experimental evidence at transcript level: Swiss-Prot protein existence level 2. From Escherichia coli (strain K12).
   8278..9255    +  CDS            insH10 (sequence withheld): INH10_ECOLI - Protein inferred from homology: Swiss-Prot protein existence level 3. Involved in the transposition of the insertion sequence IS5. From Escherichia coli (strain K12).
   9412..10206   -  CDS            KanR: aminoglycoside phosphotransferase; aphA-3; confers resistance to kanamycin
  10631..10655   +  misc_feature   LB T-DNA repeat: left border repeat from nopaline C58 T-DNA
  10733..10907   -  polyA_signal   CaMV poly(A) signal: cauliflower mosaic virus polyadenylation signal
  10948..11973   -  CDS            HygR: hygromycin B phosphotransferase confers resistance to hygromycin
  12046..12391   -  promoter       CaMV 35S promoter: strong constitutive promoter from cauliflower mosaic virus
  12048..12094   -  promoter       minimal CaMV 35S promoter: minimal 35S promoter from cauliflower mosaic virus
  12481..12569   +  CDS            lacI (fragment): lac repressor; lacI; The lac repressor binds to the lac operator to inhibit transcription in E. coli. This inhibition can be relieved by adding lactose or isopropyl-β-D-thiogalactopyranoside (IPTG).
  12582..12603   +  protein_bind   CAP binding site: CAP binding activates transcription in the presence of cAMP. E. coli catabolite activator protein
  12618..12648   +  promoter       lac promoter: promoter for the E. coli lac operon
  12652..12674   +  protein_bind   lac operator (fragment): The lac repressor binds to the lac operator to inhibit transcription in E. coli. This inhibition can be relieved by adding lactose or isopropyl-β-D-thiogalactopyranoside (IPTG). lac repressor encoded by lacI
  12713..12965   -  terminator     NOS terminator: nopaline synthase terminator and poly(A) signal
