[The description below was written by a language model from this plasmid's Addgene catalogue record and pLannotate feature annotations shown in this document.]
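Description:
MT2 is a binary T-DNA plasmid for plant expression, built on the s1300-3XFLAG backbone, whose annotated layout resembles a pCAMBIA-type vector. It carries a high-copy ColE1/pUC-type origin with a bom site for propagation in E. coli under kanamycin selection. The pVS1 replication module (oriV, RepA, StaA) allows maintenance in Agrobacterium. Between the nopaline-type left and right border repeats sits a hygromycin phosphotransferase gene driven by a CaMV 35S promoter and ended by the CaMV poly(A) signal, which provides selection of transformed plant tissue.

The payload is a single fusion open reading frame. It consists of an N-terminal 3xHA epitope tag, the engineered biotin ligase TurboID, EGFP, and a short C-terminal fragment of rat Synj2bp (OMP25), followed by a NOS terminator. The OMP25 piece derives from an earlier paGFP-Omp25 plasmid and serves as an outer mitochondrial membrane anchor, leaving the ligase and reporter exposed to the cytosol. EGFP allows localisation to be checked, HA allows detection of the fusion, and TurboID biotinylates nearby proteins for capture and identification. The stated purpose is mapping the cytosol-facing mitochondrial outer membrane proximity proteome in living Arabidopsis cells.

Two points in the sequenced record differ from the catalogue entry. The catalogue lists CaMV 35S as the insert promoter, but the feature table annotates a mannopine synthase (MAS) promoter directly upstream of the fusion, and the only annotated 35S promoter drives HygR. The sequencing result also shows an IS5 transposase gene (insH) with an adjacent E. coli yghO fragment in the backbone between the ori and KanR. This suggests an insertion sequence was acquired during bacterial propagation, and it may account for part of the roughly 13 kb total exceeding the listed backbone and insert sizes.
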