Addgene plasmid #223330: MT2
Purpose: Mapping of cytosol-facing mitochondrion outer membrane proximity proteome by proximity-dependent biotinylation in living Arabidopsis cells
Depositing lab: Xiaohong Zhu. Depositing organization: Henan University. Publication: Mapping of cytosol-facing organelle outer membrane proximity proteome by proximity-dependent biotinylation in living Arabidopsis cells. Bao X, Jia H, Zhang X, Tian S, Zhao Y, Li X, Lin P, Ma C, Wang P, Song CP, Zhu X. Plant J. 2024 Apr;118(1):7-23. doi: 10.1111/tpj.16641. Epub 2024 Jan 23. PubMed 38261530.
Backbone
  Vector backbone: s1300-3XFLAG
  Backbone size w/o insert (bp): 9000
  Vector type: Plant Expression
  Selectable markers: Hygromycin
Growth in bacteria
  Bacterial resistance: Kanamycin, 50 μg/mL
  Growth temperature: 37°C
  Growth strain: DH5alpha
  Copy number: High Copy
Gene/Insert
  Gene/Insert name: 3HA-TurboID-EGFP-OMP25 (alt name: Synj2bp)
  Species: R. norvegicus (rat)
  Insert size (bp): 2000
  Entrez Gene: Synj2bp (a.k.a. Omp25)
  Promoter: CaMV35S
  Tag / fusion protein: 3HA-TurboID-EGFP (N terminal on insert)
  Cloning method: Restriction Enzyme; 5′ cloning site Unknown (unknown if destroyed); 3′ cloning site Unknown (unknown if destroyed)
Resource information
  A portion of this plasmid was derived from a plasmid made by: paGFP-Omp25 was a gift from David Sabatini (Addgene plasmid #69598)
Terms and licenses: Academic/Nonprofit Terms; Industry Terms: Not Available to Industry
How to cite: MT2 was a gift from Xiaohong Zhu (Addgene plasmid # 223330 ; http://n2t.net/addgene:223330 ; RRID:Addgene_223330)
